>Addgene plasmid #142741 | TFORF1162 | addgene full sequence | sequence record 395816 | Addgene NGS Result
TTAATGTAGTCTTATGCAATACTCTTGTAGTCTTGCAACATGGTAACGATGAGTTAGCAACATGCCTTAC
AAGGAGAGAAAAAGCACCGTGCATGCCGATTGGTGGAAGTAAGGTGGTACGATCGTGCCTTATTAGGAAG
GCAACAGACGGGTCTGACATGGATTGGACGAACCACTGAATTGCCGCATTGCAGAGATATTGTATTTAAG
TGCCTAGCTCGATACATAAACGGGTCTCTCTGGTTAGACCAGATCTGAGCCTGGGAGCTCTCTGGCTAAC
TAGGGAACCCACTGCTTAAGCCTCAATAAAGCTTGCCTTGAGTGCTTCAAGTAGTGTGTGCCCGTCTGTT
GTGTGACTCTGGTAACTAGAGATCCCTCAGACCCTTTTAGTCAGTGTGGAAAATCTCTAGCAGTGGCGCC
CGAACAGGGACTTGAAAGCGAAAGGGAAACCAGAGGAGCTCTCTCGACGCAGGACTCGGCTTGCTGAAGC
GCGCACGGCAAGAGGCGAGGGGCGGCGACTGGTGAGTACGCCAAAAATTTTGACTAGCGGAGGCTAGAAG
GAGAGAGATGGGTGCGAGAGCGTCAGTATTAAGCGGGGGAGAATTAGATCGCGATGGGAAAAAATTCGGT
TAAGGCCAGGGGGAAAGAAAAAATATAAATTAAAACATATAGTATGGGCAAGCAGGGAGCTAGAACGATT
CGCAGTTAATCCTGGCCTGTTAGAAACATCAGAAGGCTGTAGACAAATACTGGGACAGCTACAACCATCC
CTTCAGACAGGATCAGAAGAACTTAGATCATTATATAATACAGTAGCAACCCTCTATTGTGTGCATCAAA
GGATAGAGATAAAAGACACCAAGGAAGCTTTAGACAAGATAGAGGAAGAGCAAAACAAAAGTAAGACCAC
CGCACAGCAAGCGGCCGCTGATCTTCAGACCTGGAGGAGGAGATATGAGGGACAATTGGAGAAGTGAATT
ATATAAATATAAAGTAGTAAAAATTGAACCATTAGGAGTAGCACCCACCAAGGCAAAGAGAAGAGTGGTG
CAGAGAGAAAAAAGAGCAGTGGGAATAGGAGCTTTGTTCCTTGGGTTCTTGGGAGCAGCAGGAAGCACTA
TGGGCGCAGCGTCAATGACGCTGACGGTACAGGCCAGACAATTATTGTCTGGTATAGTGCAGCAGCAGAA
CAATTTGCTGAGGGCTATTGAGGCGCAACAGCATCTGTTGCAACTCACAGTCTGGGGCATCAAGCAGCTC
CAGGCAAGAATCCTGGCTGTGGAAAGATACCTAAAGGATCAACAGCTCCTGGGGATTTGGGGTTGCTCTG
GAAAACTCATTTGCACCACTGCTGTGCCTTGGAATGCTAGTTGGAGTAATAAATCTCTGGAACAGATTTG
GAATCACACGACCTGGATGGAGTGGGACAGAGAAATTAACAATTACACAAGCTTAATACACTCCTTAATT
GAAGAATCGCAAAACCAGCAAGAAAAGAATGAACAAGAATTATTGGAATTAGATAAATGGGCAAGTTTGT
GGAATTGGTTTAACATAACAAATTGGCTGTGGTATATAAAATTATTCATAATGATAGTAGGAGGCTTGGT
AGGTTTAAGAATAGTTTTTGCTGTACTTTCTATAGTGAATAGAGTTAGGCAGGGATATTCACCATTATCG
TTTCAGACCCACCTCCCAACCCCGAGGGGACCCATGCATTGCATCTCAATTAGTCAGCAACCAGGTGTGG
AAAGTCCCCAGGCTCCCCAGCAGGCAGAAGTATGCAAAGCATGCGTCTCAATTAGTCAGCAACCATAGTC
CCGCCCCTAACTCCGCCCATCCCGCCCCTAACTCCGCCCAGTTCCGCCCATTCTCCGCCCCATGGCTGAC
TAATTTTTTTTATTTATGCAGAGGCCGAGGCCGCCTCGGCCTCTGAGCTATTCCAGAAGTAGTGAGGAGG
CTTTTTTGGAGGCCTAGGCTTTTGCAAAAAGCTTTCTAGAGGTACCACCGGAGCTTACCATGACCGAGTA
CAAGCCCACGGTGCGCCTCGCCACCCGCGACGACGTCCCCAGGGCCGTACGCACCCTCGCCGCCGCGTTC
GCCGACTACCCCGCCACGCGCCACACCGTCGATCCGGACCGCCACATCGAGCGGGTCACCGAGCTGCAAG
AACTCTTCCTCACGCGCGTCGGGCTCGACATCGGCAAGGTGTGGGTCGCGGACGACGGCGCCGCCGTGGC
GGTCTGGACCACGCCGGAGAGCGTCGAAGCGGGGGCGGTGTTCGCCGAGATCGGCCCGCGCATGGCCGAG
TTGAGCGGTTCCCGGCTGGCCGCGCAGCAACAGATGGAAGGCCTCCTGGCGCCGCACCGGCCCAAGGAGC
CCGCGTGGTTCCTGGCCACCGTCGGCGTCTCGCCCGACCACCAGGGCAAGGGTCTGGGCAGCGCCGTCGT
GCTCCCCGGAGTGGAGGCGGCCGAGCGCGCCGGGGTGCCCGCCTTCCTGGAGACCTCCGCGCCCCGCAAC
CTCCCCTTCTACGAGCGGCTCGGCTTCACCGTCACCGCCGACGTCGAGGTGCCCGAAGGACCGCGCACCT
GGTGCATGACCCGCAAGCCCGGTGCCAGTTAACGAATTCTAGATCTTGAGACAAATGGCAGTATTCATCC
ACAATTTTAAAAGAAAAGGGGGGATTGGGGGGTACAGTGCAGGGGAAAGAATAGTAGACATAATAGCAAC
AGACATACAAACTAAAGAATTACAAAAACAAATTACAAAAATTCAAAATTTTCGGGTTTATTACAGGGAC
AGCAGAGATCCACTTTGGCGCCGGCTCGAGGCCTGCAGGTGCAAAGATGGATAAAGTTTTAAACAGAGAG
GAATCTTTGCAGCTAATGGACCTTCTAGGTCTTGAAAGGAGTGGGAATTGGCTCCGGTGCCCGTCAGTGG
GCAGAGCGCACATCGCCCACAGTCCCCGAGAAGTTGGGGGGAGGGGTCGGCAATTGAACCGGTGCCTAGA
GAAGGTGGCGCGGGGTAAACTGGGAAAGTGATGTCGTGTACTGGCTCCGCCTTTTTCCCGAGGGTGGGGG
AGAACCGTATATAAGTGCAGTAGTCGCCGTGAACGTTCTTTTTCGCAACGGGTTTGCCGCCAGAACACAG
GTAAGTGCCGTGTGTGGTTCCCGCGGGCCTGGCCTCTTTACGGGTTATGGCCCTTGCGTGCCTTGAATTA
CTTCCACCTGGCTGCAGTACGTGATTCTTGATCCCGAGCTTCGGGTTGGAAGTGGGTGGGAGAGTTCGAG
GCCTTGCGCTTAAGGAGCCCCTTCGCCTCGTGCTTGAGTTGAGGCCTGGCCTGGGCGCTGGGGCCGCCGC
GTGCGAATCTGGTGGCACCTTCGCGCCTGTCTCGCTGCTTTCGATAAGTCTCTAGCCATTTAAAATTTTT
GATGACCTGCTGCGACGCTTTTTTTCTGGCAAGATAGTCTTGTAAATGCGGGCCAAGATCTGCACACTGG
TATTTCGGTTTTTGGGGCCGCGGGCGGCGACGGGGCCCGTGCGTCCCAGCGCACATGTTCGGCGAGGCGG
GGCCTGCGAGCGCGGCCACCGAGAATCGGACGGGGGTAGTCTCAAGCTGGCCGGCCTGCTCTGGTGCCTG
GCCTCGCGCCGCCGTGTATCGCCCCGCCCTGGGCGGCAAGGCTGGCCCGGTCGGCACCAGTTGCGTGAGC
GGAAAGATGGCCGCTTCCCGGCCCTGCTGCAGGGAGCTCAAAATGGAGGACGCGGCGCTCGGGAGAGCGG
GCGGGTGAGTCACCCACACAAAGGAAAAGGGCCTTTCCGTCCTCAGCCGTCGCTTCATGTGACTCCACGG
AGTACCGGGCGCCGTCCAGGCACCTCGATTAGTTCTCGAGCTTTTGGAGTACGTCGTCTTTAGGTTGGGG
GGAGGGGTTTTATGCGATGGAGTTTCCCCACACTGAGTGGGTGGAGACTGAAGTTAGGCCAGCTTGGCAC
TTGATGTAATTCTCCTTGGAATTTGCCCTTTTTGAGTTTGGATCTTGGTTCATTCTCAAGCCTCAGACAG
TGGTTCAAAGTTTTTTTCTTCCATTTCAGGTGTCGTGAGGCTAGCACCGCCACCATGAGTAACCCCTCCC
CCCAGGTTCCAGAGGAAGAAGCCTCCACATCTGTCTGCCGGCCCAAGAGTTCCATGGCCTCCACTTCCCG
CCGCCAACGCCGAGAACGTCGCTTTCGTCGTTACTTGTCTGCAGGACGGCTGGTCCGGGCCCAGGCCCTC
CTCCAGCGACACCCAGGCCTCGATGTAGATGCTGGGCAGCCCCCACCACTGCACCGGGCCTGTGCCCGCC
ACGATGCCCCTGCCCTGTGCCTGCTGCTTCGGCTCGGGGCTGACCCTGCCCACCAGGACCGCCATGGGGA
CACGGCACTGCATGCTGCTGCCCGCCAGGGCCCAGATGCCTACACCGATTTCTTCCTCCCGCTGCTAAGC
CGCTGTCCCTCCGCCATGGGAATAAAGAATAAGGATGGGGAGACCCCTGGCCAAATTTTGGGCTGGGGAC
CCCCCTGGGATTCTGCTGAAGAGGAGGAAGAAGATGATGCCTCCAAGGAGCGGGAATGGAGACAGAAGCT
CCAGGGTGAGCTGGAGGACGAGTGGCAGGAAGTCATGGGGAGGTTTGAAGGTGATGCCTCCCATGAAACC
CAGGAACCTGAGTCCTTCTCAGCCTGGTCAGATCGCCTGGCCCGGGAACATGCCCAGAAGTGCCAGCAGC
AGCAGCGAGAAGCAGAGGGATCCCGTCGACCCCCACGTGCTGAGGGCTCCAGCCAGAGCTGGCGACAGCA
GGAGGAGGAGCAGCGGCTCTTCAGGGAGCGAGCCCGGGCCAAGGAGGAAGAGCTGCGTGAGAGCCGAGCC
AGGAGGGCGCAGGAGGCTCTAGGGGACCGAGAACCCAAGCCAACCAGGGCCGGGCCCAGGGAAGAGCACC
CCAGAGGAGCGGGGAGGGGCAGCCTCTGGCGATTTGGTGATGTGCCCTGGCCCTGCCCTGGGGGAGGGGA
CCCAGAGGCCATGGCTGCAGCCCTGGTGGCCAGGGGCCCCCCTTTGGAGGAACAGGGGGCTCTGAGGAGG
TACTTGAGGGTCCAGCAGGTCCGCTGGCACCCTGACCGCTTCCTGCAGCGATTCCGAAGCCAGATTGAGA
CCTGGGAGCTGGGCCGTGTGATGGGAGCAGTGACAGCCCTTTCTCAGGCCCTGAATCGCCATGCAGAGGC
CCTCAAGTAGTAATGAACTAGTCCGTAACTTGAAAGTATTTCGATTTCTTGGCTTTATATATCTTGTGGA
AAGGACGAGCCATAAGTAAACAGTAAACCTTGACGCGTTAAGTCGACAATCAACCTCTGGATTACAAAAT
TTGTGAAAGATTGACTGGTATTCTTAACTATGTTGCTCCTTTTACGCTATGTGGATACGCTGCTTTAATG
CCTTTGTATCATGCTATTGCTTCCCGTATGGCTTTCATTTTCTCCTCCTTGTATAAATCCTGGTTGCTGT
CTCTTTATGAGGAGTTGTGGCCCGTTGTCAGGCAACGTGGCGTGGTGTGCACTGTGTTTGCTGACGCAAC
CCCCACTGGTTGGGGCATTGCCACCACCTGTCAGCTCCTTTCCGGGACTTTCGCTTTCCCCCTCCCTATT
GCCACGGCGGAACTCATCGCCGCCTGCCTTGCCCGCTGCTGGACAGGGGCTCGGCTGTTGGGCACTGACA
ATTCCGTGGTGTTGTCGGGGAAATCATCGTCCTTTCCTTGGCTGCTCGCCTGTGTTGCCACCTGGATTCT
GCGCGGGACGTCCTTCTGCTACGTCCCTTCGGCCCTCAATCCAGCGGACCTTCCTTCCCGCGGCCTGCTG
CCGGCTCTGCGGCCTCTTCCGCGTCTTCGCCTTCGCCCTCAGACGAGTCGGATCTCCCTTTGGGCCGCCT
CCCCGCGTCGACTTTAAGACCAATGACTTACAAGGCAGCTGTAGATCTTAGCCACTTTTTAAAAGAAAAG
GGGGGACTGGAAGGGCTAATTCACTCCCAACGAAGACAAGATCTGCTTTTTGCTTGTACTGGGTCTCTCT
GGTTAGACCAGATCTGAGCCTGGGAGCTCTCTGGCTAACTAGGGAACCCACTGCTTAAGCCTCAATAAAG
CTTGCCTTGAGTGCTTCAAGTAGTGTGTGCCCGTCTGTTGTGTGACTCTGGTAACTAGAGATCCCTCAGA
CCCTTTTAGTCAGTGTGGAAAATCTCTAGCAGTACGTATAGTAGTTCATGTCATCTTATTATTCAGTATT
TATAACTTGCAAAGAAATGAATATCAGAGAGTGAGAGGAACTTGTTTATTGCAGCTTATAATGGTTACAA
ATAAAGCAATAGCATCACAAATTTCACAAATAAAGCATTTTTTTCACTGCATTCTAGTTGTGGTTTGTCC
AAACTCATCAATGTATCTTATCATGTCTGGCTCTAGCTATCCCGCCCCTAACTCCGCCCATCCCGCCCCT
AACTCCGCCCAGTTCCGCCCATTCTCCGCCCCATGGCTGACTAATTTTTTTTATTTATGCAGAGGCCGAG
GCCGCCTCGGCCTCTGAGCTATTCCAGAAGTAGTGAGGAGGCTTTTTTGGAGGCCTAGGGACGTACCCAA
TTCGCCCTATAGTGAGTCGTATTACGCGCGCTCACTGGCCGTCGTTTTACAACGTCGTGACTGGGAAAAC
CCTGGCGTTACCCAACTTAATCGCCTTGCAGCACATCCCCCTTTCGCCAGCTGGCGTAATAGCGAAGAGG
CCCGCACCGATCGCCCTTCCCAACAGTTGCGCAGCCTGAATGGCGAATGGG
[124 nt withheld, positions 6842-6965]
C
[91 nt withheld, positions 6967-7057]
A
[49 nt withheld, positions 7059-7107]
CCTTTGACGTTGGAGTCCACGTTCTTT
[37 nt withheld, positions 7135-7171]
ACCCTATCTCGGTCTATTCTTTTGATTTATAAGGGATTTTGCCGATTTCGGCCTATTGGTTAAAAAATGA
GCTGATTTAACAAAAATTTAACGCGAATTTTAACAAAATATTAACGCTTACAATTTAGGTGGCACTTTTC
GGGGAAATGTGCGCGGAACCCCTATTTGTTTATTTTTCTAAATACATTCAAATATGTATCCGCTCATGAG
ACAATAACCCTGATAAATGCTTCAATAATATTGAAAAAGGAAGAGTATGAGTATTCAACATTTCCGTGTC
GCCCTTATTCCCTTTTTTGCGGCATTTTGCCTTCCTGTTTTTGCTCACCCAGAAACGCTGGTGAAAGTAA
AAGATGCTGAAGATCAGTTGGGTGCACGAGTGGGTTACATCGAACTGGATCTCAACAGCGGTAAGATCCT
TGAGAGTTTTCGCCCCGAAGAACGTTTTCCAATGATGAGCACTTTTAAAGTTCTGCTATGTGGCGCGGTA
TTATCCCGTATTGACGCCGGGCAAGAGCAACTCGGTCGCCGCATACACTATTCTCAGAATGACTTGGTTG
AGTACTCACCAGTCACAGAAAAGCATCTTACGGATGGCATGACAGTAAGAGAATTATGCAGTGCTGCCAT
AACCATGAGTGATAACACTGCGGCCAACTTACTTCTGACAACGATCGGAGGACCGAAGGAGCTAACCGCT
TTTTTGCACAACATGGGGGATCATGTAACTCGCCTTGATCGTTGGGAACCGGAGCTGAATGAAGCCATAC
CAAACGACGAGCGTGACACCACGATGCCTGTAGCAATGGCAACAACGTTGCGCAAACTATTAACTGGCGA
ACTACTTACTCTAGCTTCCCGGCAACAATTAATAGACTGGATGGAGGCGGATAAAGTTGCAGGACCACTT
CTGCGCTCGGCCCTTCCGGCTGGCTGGTTTATTGCTGATAAATCTGGAGCCGGTGAGCGTGGGTCTCGCG
GTATCATTGCAGCACTGGGGCCAGATGGTAAGCCCTCCCGTATCGTAGTTATCTACACGACGGGGAGTCA
GGCAACTATGGATGAACGAAATAGACAGATCGCTGAGATAGGTGCCTCACTGATTAAGCATTGGTAACTG
TCAGACCAAGTTTACTCATATATACTTTAGATTGATTTAAAACTTCATTTTTAATTTAAAAGGATCTAGG
TGAAGATCCTTTTTGATAATCTCATGACCAAAATCCCTTAACGTGAGTTTTCGTTCCACTGAGCGTCAGA
CCCCGTAGAAAAGATCAAAGGATCTTCTTGAGATCCTTTTTTTCTGCGCGTAATCTGCTGCTTGCAAACA
AAAAAACCACCGCTACCAGCGGTGGTTTGTTTGCCGGATCAAGAGCTACCAACTCTTTTTCCGAAGGTAA
CTGGCTTCAGCAGAGCGCAGATACCAAATACTGTTCTTCTAGTGTAGCCGTAGTTAGGCCACCACTTCAA
GAACTCTGTAGCACCGCCTACATACCTCGCTCTGCTAATCCTGTTACCAGTGGCTGCTGCCAGTGGCGAT
AAGTCGTGTCTTACCGGGTTGGACTCAAGACGATAGTTACCGGATAAGGCGCAGCGGTCGGGCTGAACGG
GGGGTTCGTGCACACAGCCCAGCTTGGAGCGAACGACCTACACCGAACTGAGATACCTACAGCGTGAGCT
ATGAGAAAGCGCCACGCTTCCCGAAGGGAGAAAGGCGGACAGGTATCCGGTAAGCGGCAGGGTCGGAACA
GGAGAGCGCACGAGGGAGCTTCCAGGGGGAAACGCCTGGTATCTTTATAGTCCTGTCGGGTTTCGCCACC
TCTGACTTGAGCGTCGATTTTTGTGATGCTCGTCAGGGGGGCGGAGCCTATGGAAAAACGCCAGCAACGC
GGCCTTTTTACGGTTCCTGGCCTTTTGCTGGCCTTTTGCTCACATGTTCTTTCCTGCGTTATCCCCTGAT
TCTGTGGATAACCGTATTACCGCCTTTGAGTGAGCTGATACCGCTCGCCGCAGCCGAACGACCGAGCGCA
GCGAGTCAGTGAGCGAGGAAGCGGAAGAGCGCCCAATACGCAAACCGCCTCTCCCCGCGCGTTGGCCGAT
TCATTAATGCAGCTGGCACGACAGGTTTCCCGACTGGAAAGCGGGCAGTGAGCGCAACGCAATTAATGTG
AGTTAGCTCACTCATTAGGCACCCCAGGCTTTACACTTTATGCTTCCGGCTCGTATGTTGTGTGGAATTG
TGAGCGGATAACAATTTCACACAGGAAACAGCTATGACCATGATTACGCCAAGCGCGCAATTAACCCTCA
CTAAAGGGAACAAAAGCTGGAGCTGCAAGC
Features (pLannotate 1.2.2; 31 found; start..end, strand, type, name):
      5..231     +  promoter       RSV promoter: Rous sarcoma virus enhancer/promoter
    232..412     +  LTR            5' LTR (truncated): truncated 5' long terminal repeat (LTR) from HIV-1
    459..584     +  misc_feature   HIV-1 Ψ: packaging signal of human immunodeficiency virus type 1
    568..931     +  CDS            HIV-1 gag (fragment): gag protein from human immunodeficiency virus 1; gag
   1077..1310    +  misc_feature   RRE: The Rev response element (RRE) of HIV-1 allows for Rev-dependent mRNA export from the nucleus to the cytoplasm.
   1687..1713    +  CDS            Rev (fragment): human immunodeficiency virus 1 (HIV-1) Rev protein; rev; enhances nuclear export of unspliced and incompletely spliced viral mRNAs
   1720..1743    +  promoter       SV40 promoter (fragment): SV40 early promoter
   1744..1815    +  promoter       SV40 promoter (fragment): SV40 enhancer and early promoter
   1839..1974    +  rep_origin     SV40 ori: SV40 origin of replication
   2020..2616    +  CDS            PuroR (fragment): puromycin N-acetyltransferase; pac from Streptomyces; confers resistance to puromycin
   2665..2782    +  misc_feature   cPPT/CTS: central polypurine tract and central termination sequence of HIV-1
   2847..2913    +  CDS            small t antigen (fragment): SV40 (simian virus 40) small t antigen
   2920..4098    +  promoter       EF-1α promoter: strong constitutive promoter for human elongation factor EF-1α
   4115..5257    +  CDS            NFKBIL1: IKBL1_HUMAN - Also known as IKBL. Experimental evidence at protein level: Swiss-Prot protein existence level 1. Involved in the regulation of innate immune response. Acts as negative regulator of Toll-like receptor and interferon-regulatory factor (IRF) signaling pathways. Contributes to the negative regulation of transcriptional activation of NF-kappa-B target genes in response to endogenous proinflammatory stimuli. From Homo sapiens (Human).
   5273..5326    +  promoter       U6 promoter (fragment): RNA polymerase III promoter for human U6 snRNA
   5368..5956    +  misc_feature   WPRE: woodchuck hepatitis virus posttranscriptional regulatory element
   6007..6026    +  misc_feature   cPPT/CTS (fragment): central polypurine tract and central termination sequence of HIV-1
   6028..6261    +  LTR            3' LTR (ΔU3): self-inactivating 3' long terminal repeat (LTR) from HIV-1
   6339..6460    +  polyA_signal   SV40 poly(A) signal: SV40 polyadenylation signal
   6500..6635    +  rep_origin     SV40 ori: SV40 origin of replication
   6656..6674    -  promoter       T7 promoter: promoter for bacteriophage T7 RNA polymerase
   6682..6837    +  CDS            lacZα (fragment): LacZα fragment of β-galactosidase; lacZ fragment
   6842..7270    +  rep_origin     f1 ori (sequence partly withheld): f1 bacteriophage origin of replication; arrow indicates direction of (+) strand synthesis
   7323..7427    +  promoter       AmpR promoter: bla
   7428..8288    +  CDS            AmpR: β-lactamase; bla; confers resistance to ampicillin, carbenicillin, and related antibiotics
   8459..9047    +  rep_origin     ori: high-copy-number ColE1/pMB1/pBR322/pUC origin of replication
   9230..9322    +  CDS            lacI (fragment): lac repressor; lacI; The lac repressor binds to the lac operator to inhibit transcription in E. coli. This inhibition can be relieved by adding lactose or isopropyl-β-D-thiogalactopyranoside (IPTG).
   9335..9356    +  protein_bind   CAP binding site: CAP binding activates transcription in the presence of cAMP. E. coli catabolite activator protein
   9371..9401    +  promoter       lac promoter: promoter for the E. coli lac operon
   9409..9425    +  protein_bind   lac operator: The lac repressor binds to the lac operator to inhibit transcription in E. coli. This inhibition can be relieved by adding lactose or isopropyl-β-D-thiogalactopyranoside (IPTG). lac repressor encoded by lacI
   9470..9488    +  promoter       T3 promoter: promoter for bacteriophage T3 RNA polymerase
