[The description below was written by a language model from this plasmid's Addgene catalogue record and pLannotate feature annotations shown in this document.]
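Description:
TFORF1162 is a third-generation-style, self-inactivating lentiviral expression plasmid built on the pLX_TRC317 backbone, carrying the human NFKBIL1 open reading frame (also known as IKBL). It is one member of a barcoded transcription factor ORF collection. In bacteria it is maintained through a high-copy ColE1/pUC-type origin and selected with ampicillin via the bla gene. An f1 origin and remnants of a lac/lacZα cloning region flanked by T3 and T7 promoters are also present in the backbone. The depositor notes that the plasmid can recombine, which is a common issue for LTR-containing vectors.

The viral genome is transcribed from an RSV promoter fused to a truncated HIV-1 5' LTR. It contains the Ψ packaging signal with a partial gag sequence, the Rev response element for nuclear export of the full-length RNA, a cPPT/CTS element, and a ΔU3 3' LTR that inactivates LTR promoter activity after integration, followed by an SV40 polyadenylation signal. Two expression units sit between the LTRs. An SV40 early promoter drives puromycin N-acetyltransferase for selection of transduced mammalian cells, and a full-length EF-1α promoter drives constitutive expression of NFKBIL1, with a downstream WPRE to enhance transcript stability and expression. The ORF portion was synthesized. According to the record, each construct in the collection carries a unique 24-bp barcode, although this barcode is not annotated as a separate feature in the table.

The vector is intended for overexpressing NFKBIL1 in mammalian cells after lentiviral delivery. It is particularly suited to pooled screens, where the barcode allows each transcription factor ORF to be identified by sequencing, for example in directed differentiation studies.
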