Addgene plasmid #142741: TFORF1162
Purpose: Lentiviral vector for overexpressing transcription factor ORFs with unique 24-bp barcodes. Barcodes facilitate identification of transcription factors in pooled screens.
Depositing lab: Feng Zhang. Depositing organization: Broad Institute. Publication: A transcription factor atlas of directed differentiation. Joung J, Ma S, Tay T, Geiger-Schuller KR, Kirchgatterer PC, Verdine VK, Guo B, Arias-Garcia MA, Allen WE, Singh A, Kuksenko O, Abudayyeh OO, Gootenberg JS, Fu Z, Macrae RK, Buenrostro JD, Regev A, Zhang F. Cell. 2023 Jan 5;186(1):209-229.e26. doi: 10.1016/j.cell.2022.11.026. PubMed 36608654.
Backbone
  Vector backbone: pLX_TRC317
  Backbone manufacturer: Broad Institute Genetic Perturbation Platform
  Backbone size w/o insert (bp): 8264
  Vector type: Mammalian Expression, Lentiviral
  Selectable markers: Puromycin
Growth in bacteria
  Bacterial resistance: Ampicillin, 100 μg/mL
  Growth temperature: 37°C
  Growth strain: NEB Stable
  Copy number: High Copy
Gene/Insert
  Gene/Insert name: NFKBIL1
  Species: H. sapiens (human)
  Insert size (bp): 1247
  Entrez Gene: NFKBIL1 (a.k.a. IKBL, LST1, NFKBIL)
  Promoter: EF1a
  Cloning method: Unknown
  Sequencing primers: 5′ GGGTGGAGACTGAAGTTAGGCCAG; 3′ CACATAGCGTAAAAGGAGCAACATAG
Terms and licenses: Academic/Nonprofit Terms; Industry Terms: Not Available to Industry
Depositor comments: NM_005007,ENST00000376148 . The transcription factor ORF portion of this plasmid was synthesized by Genewiz. Please test multiple small colonies in case of plasmid recombination. To make this collection available in a timely manner, a portion of this collection was not fully sequenced by Addgene. If an Addgene verified full plasmid sequence is not available, please contact us prior to placing an order to request the full sequence.
How to cite: TFORF1162 was a gift from Feng Zhang (Addgene plasmid # 142741 ; http://n2t.net/addgene:142741 ; RRID:Addgene_142741)
