>Addgene plasmid #142741 | TFORF1162 | depositor partial sequence | sequence record 280361 | Insert
ACCGCCACCATGAGTAACCCCTCCCCCCAGGTTCCAGAGGAAGAAGCCTCCACATCTGTCTGCCGGCCCA
AGAGTTCCATGGCCTCCACTTCCCGCCGCCAACGCCGAGAACGTCGCTTTCGTCGTTACTTGTCTGCAGG
ACGGCTGGTCCGGGCCCAGGCCCTCCTCCAGCGACACCCAGGCCTCGATGTAGATGCTGGGCAGCCCCCA
CCACTGCACCGGGCCTGTGCCCGCCACGATGCCCCTGCCCTGTGCCTGCTGCTTCGGCTCGGGGCTGACC
CTGCCCACCAGGACCGCCATGGGGACACGGCACTGCATGCTGCTGCCCGCCAGGGCCCAGATGCCTACAC
CGATTTCTTCCTCCCGCTGCTAAGCCGCTGTCCCTCCGCCATGGGAATAAAGAATAAGGATGGGGAGACC
CCTGGCCAAATTTTGGGCTGGGGACCCCCCTGGGATTCTGCTGAAGAGGAGGAAGAAGATGATGCCTCCA
AGGAGCGGGAATGGAGACAGAAGCTCCAGGGTGAGCTGGAGGACGAGTGGCAGGAAGTCATGGGGAGGTT
TGAAGGTGATGCCTCCCATGAAACCCAGGAACCTGAGTCCTTCTCAGCCTGGTCAGATCGCCTGGCCCGG
GAACATGCCCAGAAGTGCCAGCAGCAGCAGCGAGAAGCAGAGGGATCCCGTCGACCCCCACGTGCTGAGG
GCTCCAGCCAGAGCTGGCGACAGCAGGAGGAGGAGCAGCGGCTCTTCAGGGAGCGAGCCCGGGCCAAGGA
GGAAGAGCTGCGTGAGAGCCGAGCCAGGAGGGCGCAGGAGGCTCTAGGGGACCGAGAACCCAAGCCAACC
AGGGCCGGGCCCAGGGAAGAGCACCCCAGAGGAGCGGGGAGGGGCAGCCTCTGGCGATTTGGTGATGTGC
CCTGGCCCTGCCCTGGGGGAGGGGACCCAGAGGCCATGGCTGCAGCCCTGGTGGCCAGGGGCCCCCCTTT
GGAGGAACAGGGGGCTCTGAGGAGGTACTTGAGGGTCCAGCAGGTCCGCTGGCACCCTGACCGCTTCCTG
CAGCGATTCCGAAGCCAGATTGAGACCTGGGAGCTGGGCCGTGTGATGGGAGCAGTGACAGCCCTTTCTC
AGGCCCTGAATCGCCATGCAGAGGCCCTCAAGTAGTAATGAACTAGTCCGTAACTTGAAAGTATTTCGAT
TTCTTGGCTTTATATATCTTGTGGAAAGGACGAGCCATAAGTAAACAGTAAACCTTG
