>Addgene plasmid #142741 | TFORF1162 | depositor partial sequence | sequence record 280362 | Barcode
GCCATAAGTAAACAGTAAACCTTG
